>Addgene plasmid #113241 | pAW227 | addgene full sequence | sequence record 217811 | Addgene NGS Result
GGGGAATTGTGAGCGGATAACAATTCCCCTGTAGAAATAATTTTGTTTAACTTTAATAAGGAGATATACC
ATGGCGATGACCTGGCTTCCCCTTAATCCCATTCCACTCAAAGATCGCGTCTCCATGATCTTTCTGCAAT
ATGGGCAGATCGATGTAATAGATGGCGCGTTTGTACTTATCGACAAGACAGGGATCCGCACTCATATTCC
TGTTGGCTCGGTTGCCTGCATCATGCTGGAACCTGGTACACGGGTTTCGCATGCAGCTGTACGCCTGGCT
GCGCAAGTTGGAACATTGTTGGTATGGGTGGGGGAAGCGGGCGTTCGTGTTTATGCTTCTGGTCAGCCTG
GAGGTGCGCGTTCAGATAAGCTGCTCTATCAGGCAAAACTTGCTCTGGATGAAGATTTGCGTCTGAAGGT
CGTACGTAAAATGTTTGAACTTCGGTTTGGAGAACCTGCGCCTGCCCGGCGCTCCGTAGAGCAACTCAGA
GGTATAGAAGGCAGTCGCGTGCGGGCAACCTACGCACTTCTGGCGAAGCAATACGGCGTGACATGGAATG
GACGTCGCTACGATCCGAAAGACTGGGAAAAGGGCGATACGATCAACCAATGCATTAGCGCTGCAACTTC
CTGTTTATACGGCGTAACTGAAGCGGCGATACTTGCAGCTGGTTATGCACCAGCTATTGGGTTTGTGCAT
ACAGGAAAGCCTCTTTCCTTTGTTTACGATATTGCAGACATCATTAAATTTGACACTGTTGTACCGAAAG
CTTTTGAGATAGCGCGTCGTAACCCTGGTGAGCCGGACCGGGAAGTCCGTTTGGCGTGCAGGGATATTTT
TCGCAGTAGTAAAACATTAGCCAAATTGATTCCGCTTATAGAGGACGTGCTTGCCGCTGGAGAAATACAA
CCGCCGGCCCCACCTGAAGATGCACAGCCTGTTGCCATTCCGCTTCCTGTTTCACTGGGAGATGCAGGCC
ATCGCTCGAGCTGAAGGAGATATACC
[282 nt withheld, positions 1007-1288]
TGAGCGGCCGCACTCGAGTCTGGTAAAGAAACCGCTGCTGCGAAATTTGAACGCCAGCACATGGACTCGT
CTACTAGCGCAGCTTAATTAACCTAGGCTGCTGCCACCGCTGAGCAATAACTAGCATAACCCCTTGGGGC
CTCTAAACGGGTCTTGAGGGGTTTTTTGCTGAAACCTCAGGCATTTGAGAAGCACACGGTCACACTGCTT
CCGGTAGTCAATAAACCGGTAAACCAGCAATAGACATAAGCGGCTATTTAACGACCCTGCCCTGAACCGA
CGACCGGGTCATCGTGGCCGGATCTTGCGGCCCCTCGGCTTGAACGAATTGTTAGACATTATTTGCCGAC
TACCTTGGTGATCTCGCCTTTCACGTAGTGGACAAATTCTTCCAACTGATCTGCGCGCGAGGCCAAGCGA
TCTTCTTCTTGTCCAAGATAAGCCTGTCTAGCTTCAAGTATGACGGGCTGATACTGGGCCGGCAGGCGCT
CCATTGCCCAGTCGGCAGCGACATCCTTCGGCGCGATTTTGCCGGTTACTGCGCTGTACCAAATGCGGGA
CAACGTAAGCACTACATTTCGCTCATCGCCAGCCCAGTCGGGCGGCGAGTTCCATAGCGTTAAGGTTTCA
TTTAGCGCCTCAAATAGATCCTGTTCAGGAACCGGATCAAAGAGTTCCTCCGCCGCTGGACCTACCAAGG
CAACGCTATGTTCTCTTGCTTTTGTCAGCAAGATAGCCAGATCAATGTCGATCGTGGCTGGCTCGAAGAT
ACCTGCAAGAATGTCATTGCGCTGCCATTCTCCAAATTGCAGTTCGCGCTTAGCTGGATAACGCCACGGA
ATGATGTCGTCGTGCACAACAATGGTGACTTCTACAGCGCGGAGAATCTCGCTCTCTCCAGGGGAAGCCG
AAGTTTCCAAAAGGTCGTTGATCAAAGCTCGCCGCGTTGTTTCATCAAGCCTTACGGTCACCGTAACCAG
CAAATCAATATCACTGTGTGGCTTCAGGCCGCCATCCACTGCGGAGCCGTACAAATGTACGGCCAGCAAC
GTCGGTTCGAGATGGCGCTCGATGACGCCAACTACCTCTGATAGTTGAGTCGATACTTCGGCGATCACCG
CTTCCCTCATACTCTTCCTTTTTCAATATTATTGAAGCATTTATCAGGGTTATTGTCTCATGAGCGGATA
CATATTTGAATGTATTTAGAAAAATAAACAAATAGCTAGCTCACTCGGTCGCTACGCTCCGGGCGTGAGA
CTGCGGCGGGCGCTGCGGACACATACAAAGTTACCCACAGATTCCGTGGATAAGCAGGGGACTAACATGT
GAGGCAAAACAGCAGGGCCGCGCCGGTGGCGTTTTTCCATAGGCTCCGCCCTCCTGCCAGAGTTCACATA
AACAGACGCTTTTCCGGTGCATCTGTGGGAGCCGTGAGGCTCAACCATGAATCTGACAGTACGGGCGAAA
CCCGACAGGACTTAAAGATCCCCACCGTTTCCGGCGGGTCGCTCCCTCTTGCGCTCTCCTGTTCCGACCC
TGCCGTTTACCGGATACCTGTTCCGCCTTTCTCCCTTACGGGAAGTGTGGCGCTTTCTCATAGCTCACAC
ACTGGTATCTCGGCTCGGTGTAGGTCGTTCGCTCCAAGCTGGGCTGTAAGCAAGAACTCCCCGTTCAGCC
CGACTGCTGCGCCTTATCCGGTAACTGTTCACTTGAGTCCAACCCGGAAAAGCACGGTAAAACGCCACTG
GCAGCAGCCATTGGTAACTGGGAGTTCGCAGAGGATTTGTTTAGCTAAACACGCGGTTGCTCTTGAAGTG
TGCGCCAAAGTCCGGCTACACTGGAAGGACAGATTTGGTTGCTGTGCTCTGCGAAAGCCAGTTACCACGG
TTAAGCAGTTCCCCAACTGACTTAACCTTCGATCAAACCACCTCCCCAGGTGGTTTTTTCGTTTACAGGG
CAAAAGATTACGCGCAGAAAAAAAGGATCTCAAGAAGATCCTTTGATCTTTTCTACTGAACCGCTCTAGA
TACCTTTTTAATCAATGGATTAAGTACTCTTTAACATAATGGATGTGTTGTTTGTGTGATACTATAAAGA
TGGTAGATTGTGACTGGCTTAAAAAATCATTAATTAATAATAGGTTATGTTTAGAGTGTTCCCCGCGCCA
GCGGGGATAAACCGAGCACAAATATCATCGCTCAATCTAGATTTCAGTGCAATTTATCTCTTCAAATGTA
GCACCTGAAGTCAGCCCCATACGATATAAGTTGTAATTCTCATGTTAGTCATGCCCCGCGCCCACCGGAA
GGAGCTGACTGGGTTGAAGGCTCTCAAGGGCATCGGTCGAGATCCCGGTGCCTAATGAGTGAGCTAACTT
ACATTAATTGCGTTGCGCTCACTGCCCGCTTTCCAGTCGGGAAACCTGTCGTGCCAGCTGCATTAATGAA
TCGGCCAACGCGCGGGGAGAGGCGGTTTGCGTATTGGGCGCCAGGGTGGTTTTTCTTTTCACCAGTGAGA
CGGGCAACAGCTGATTGCCCTTCACCGCCTGGCCCTGAGAGAGTTGCAGCAAGCGGTCCACGCTGGTTTG
CCCCAGCAGGCGAAAATCCTGTTTGATGGTGGTTAACGGCGGGATATAACATGAGCTGTCTTCGGTATCG
TCGTATCCCACTACCGAGATGTCCGCACCAACGCGCAGCCCGGACTCGGTAATGGCGCGCATTGCGCCCA
GCGCCATCTGATCGTTGGCAACCAGCATCGCAGTGGGAACGATGCCCTCATTCAGCATTTGCATGGTTTG
TTGAAAACCGGACATGGCACTCCAGTCGCCTTCCCGTTCCGCTATCGGCTGAATTTGATTGCGAGTGAGA
TATTTATGCCAGCCAGCCAGACGCAGACGCGCCGAGACAGAACTTAATGGGCCCGCTAACAGCGCGATTT
GCTGGTGACCCAATGCGACCAGATGCTCCACGCCCAGTCGCGTACCGTCTTCATGGGAGAAAATAATACT
GTTGATGGGTGTCTGGTCAGAGACATCAAGAAATAACGCCGGAACATTAGTGCAGGCAGCTTCCACAGCA
ATGGCATCCTGGTCATCCAGCGGATAGTTAATGATCAGCCCACTGACGCGTTGCGCGAGAAGATTGTGCA
CCGCCGCTTTACAGGCTTCGACGCCGCTTCGTTCTACCATCGACACCACCACGCTGGCACCCAGTTGATC
GGCGCGAGATTTAATCGCCGCGACAATTTGCGACGGCGCGTGCAGGGCCAGACTGGAGGTGGCAACGCCA
ATCAGCAACGACTGTTTGCCCGCCAGTTGTTGTGCCACGCGGTTGGGAATGTAATTCAGCTCCGCCATCG
CCGCTTCCACTTTTTCCCGCGTTTTCGCAGAAACGTGGCTGGCCTGGTTCACCACGCGGGAAACGGTCTG
ATAAGAGACACCGGCATACTCTGCGACATCGTATAACGTTACTGGTTTCACATTCACCACCCTGAATTGA
CTCTCTTCCGGGCGCTATCATGCCATACCGCGAAAGGTTTTGCGCCATTCGATGGTGTCCGGGATCTCGA
CGCTCTCCCTTATGCGACTCCTGCATTAGGAAATTAATACGACTCACTATA
Features (pLannotate 1.2.2; 16 found; start..end, strand, type, name):
      3..27      +  protein_bind   lac operator: The lac repressor binds to the lac operator to inhibit transcription in E. coli. This inhibition can be relieved by adding lactose or isopropyl-β-D-thiogalactopyranoside (IPTG). lac repressor encoded by lacI
     42..64      +  RBS            RBS: efficient ribosome binding site from bacteriophage T7 gene 10 (Olins and Rangwala, 1989)
     77..991     +  CDS            ygbT: CAS1_ECOLI - Also known as cas1. Experimental evidence at protein level: Swiss-Prot protein existence level 1. CRISPR (clustered regularly interspaced short palindromic repeat), is an adaptive immune system that provides protection against mobile genetic elements (viruses, transposable elements and conjugative plasmids) (PubMed:21255106, PubMed:24920831, PubMed:24793649). CRISPR clusters contain sequences complementary to antecedent mobile elements and target invading nucleic acids. CRISPR clusters are transcribed and processed into CRISPR RNA (crRNA). The Cas1-Cas2 complex is involved in CRIS
   1007..1288    +  CDS            ygbF (sequence withheld): CAS2_ECOLI - Also known as cas2. Experimental evidence at protein level: Swiss-Prot protein existence level 1. CRISPR (clustered regularly interspaced short palindromic repeat), is an adaptive immune system that provides protection against mobile genetic elements (viruses, transposable elements and conjugative plasmids) (PubMed:21255106, PubMed:24920831, PubMed:24793649). CRISPR clusters contain sequences complementary to antecedent mobile elements and target invading nucleic acids. CRISPR clusters are transcribed and processed into CRISPR RNA (crRNA). The Cas1-Cas2 complex is involved in CRIS
   1313..1354    +  CDS            S-Tag (fragment): affinity and epitope tag derived from pancreatic ribonuclease A
   1384..1401    +  CDS            SET1 (fragment): solubility-enhancement tag derived from T7 phage gene 10B
   1409..1456    +  terminator     T7 terminator: transcription terminator for bacteriophage T7 RNA polymerase
   1627..2418    -  CDS            SmR: aminoglycoside adenylyltransferase (Murphy, 1985); aadA; confers resistance to spectinomycin and streptomycin
   2419..2510    -  promoter       AmpR promoter: bla
   2558..3296    -  rep_origin     CloDF13 ori: Plasmids containing the CloDF13 (CDF) origin of replication can be propagated in E. coli cells that contain additional plasmids with compatible origins.
   3574..3638    -  CDS            TcR (fragment): tetracycline efflux protein; tet; confers resistance to tetracycline
   3653..3674    -  protein_bind   CAP binding site: CAP binding activates transcription in the presence of cAMP. E. coli catabolite activator protein
   3687..4769    -  CDS            lacI: lac repressor; lacI; The lac repressor binds to the lac operator to inhibit transcription in E. coli. This inhibition can be relieved by adding lactose or isopropyl-β-D-thiogalactopyranoside (IPTG).
   4770..4847    -  promoter       lacI promoter: lacI
   4855..4890    -  CDS            TcR (fragment): tetracycline efflux protein; tet; confers resistance to tetracycline
   4893..2       +  promoter       T7 promoter (across the origin): promoter for bacteriophage T7 RNA polymerase
