[The description below was written by a language model from this plasmid's Addgene catalogue record and pLannotate feature annotations shown in this document.]
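Description:
pAW227 is a low-copy bacterial expression plasmid of about 4.9 kb built on the pCDF1b backbone, made to co-express the untagged E. coli CRISPR adaptation proteins Cas1 and Cas2 alongside a minimal CRISPR locus. It replicates from the CloDF13 (CDF) origin, which is compatible with other common plasmid origins and so allows it to be maintained in cells carrying additional plasmids. Selection is through the aadA aminoglycoside adenylyltransferase gene (SmR), which confers streptomycin and spectinomycin resistance.

Expression is driven by a T7 promoter followed by a lac operator and the phage T7 gene 10 ribosome binding site. A plasmid-borne lacI gene with its own promoter supplies repressor, making transcription IPTG-inducible in hosts that provide T7 RNA polymerase. The cas1 (ygbT) and cas2 (ygbF) coding sequences lie in tandem on the same strand as a single operon-like unit ending at a T7 terminator. The short S-Tag and SET1 fragments annotated downstream of cas2 appear to be unfused backbone remnants, consistent with the proteins being described as untagged. The small tetracycline-resistance fragments are likewise partial matches rather than a functional marker.

The third listed insert is a 154 bp E. coli leader-repeat segment, the site at which the Cas1-Cas2 integrase inserts new spacers. Here it carries a substitution within the leader, changing a seven-base motif. The feature table does not annotate this element, so its position in the plasmid is not given in the record. The construct appears to be one of a set of leader variants for testing how leader sequence affects spacer acquisition in E. coli, in connection with structural work on the CRISPR integration complex.
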