Addgene plasmid #113241: pAW227
Purpose: E. coli expression vector for untagged E. coli Cas1 + Cas2 with CRISPR array, leader Atggtag mutant
Depositing lab: Jennifer Doudna. Depositing organization: University of California, Berkeley. Publication: Structures of the CRISPR genome integration complex. Wright AV, Liu JJ, Knott GJ, Doxzen KW, Nogales E, Doudna JA. Science. 2017 Sep 15;357(6356):1113-1118. doi: 10.1126/science.aao0679. Epub 2017 Jul 20. PubMed 28729350.
Backbone
  Vector backbone: pCDF1b
  Backbone size w/o insert (bp): 4000
  Total vector size (bp): 4909
  Vector type: Bacterial Expression
Growth in bacteria
  Bacterial resistance: Streptomycin, 50 μg/mL
  Growth temperature: 37°C
  Growth strain: DH5alpha
  Copy number: Low Copy
Gene/Insert 1
  Gene/Insert name: Cas1
  Species: E. coli
  Insert size (bp): 924
Gene/Insert 2
  Gene/Insert name: Cas2
  Species: E. coli
  Insert size (bp): 285
Gene/Insert 3
  Gene/Insert name: Leader-repeat
  Species: E. coli
  Insert size (bp): 154
  Mutation: TTGGTAG->Atggtag
Terms and licenses: Academic/Nonprofit Terms; Industry Terms: Not Available to Industry
How to cite: pAW227 was a gift from Jennifer Doudna (Addgene plasmid # 113241 ; http://n2t.net/addgene:113241 ; RRID:Addgene_113241)
